>Addgene plasmid #152865 | pGBW-m4133850 | addgene full sequence | sequence record 320764 | Addgene NGS Result
CGTTACATAACTTACGGTAAATGGCCCGCCTGGCTGACCGCCCAACGACCCCCGCCCATTGACGTCAATA
ATGACGTATGTTCCCATAGTAACGCCAATAGGGACTTTCCATTGACGTCAATGGGTGGAGTATTTACGGT
AAACTGCCCACTTGGCAGTACATCAAGTGTATCATATGCCAAGTACGCCCCCTATTGACGTCAATGACGG
TAAATGGCCCGCCTGGCATTATGCCCAGTACATGACCTTATGGGACTTTCCTACTTGGCAGTACATCTAC
GTATTAGTCATCGCTATTACCATGCTGATGCGGTTTTGGCAGTACATCAATGGGCGTGGATAGCGGTTTG
ACTCACGGGGATTTCCAAGTCTCCACCCCATTGACGTCAATGGGAGTTTGTTTTGGCACCAAAATCAACG
GGACTTTCCAAAATGTCGTAACAACTCCGCCCCATTGACGCAAATGGGCGGTAGGCGTGTACGGTGGGAG
GTCTATATAAGCAGAGCTGGTTTAGTGAACCGTCAGATCAGATCTTTGTCGATCCTACCATCCACTCGAC
ACACCCGCCAGCGGCCGCCACCATGATTGTTAATAATTGGTTGAAGCAGTTAATTAAAGTTACACTTGTG
TTCCTTTTTGTTGCTGCTATTTTCTATTTAATAACACCTGTTCATGTCATGTCTAAACATACTGACTTTT
CAAGTGAAATCATAGGATACAAGGCTATTGATGGTGGTGTCACTCGTGACATAGCATCTACAGATACTTG
TTTTGCTAACAAACATGCTGATTTTGACACATGGTTTAGCCAGCGTGGTGGTAGTTATACTAATGACAAA
GCTTGCCCATTGATTGCTGCAGTCATAACAAGAGAAGTGGGTTTTGTCGTGCCTGGTTTGCCTGGCACGA
TATTACGCACAACTAATGGTGACTTTTTGCATTTCTTACCTAGAGTTTTTAGTGCAGTTGGTAACATCTG
TTACACACCATCAAAACTTATAGAGTACACTGACTTTGCAACATCAGCTTGTGTTTTGGCTGCTGAATGT
ACAATTTTTAAAGATGCTTCTGGTAAGCCAGTACCATATTGTTATGATACCAATGTACTAGAAGGTTCTG
TTGCTTATGAAAGTTTACGCCCTGACACACGTTATGTGCTCATGGATGGCTCTATTATTCAATTTCCTAA
CACCTACCTTGAAGGTTCTGTTAGAGTGGTAACAACTTTTGATTCTGAGTACTGTAGGCACGGCACTTGT
GAAAGATCAGAAGCTGGTGTTTGTGTATCTACTAGTGGTAGATGGGTACTTAACAATGATTATTACAGAT
CTTTACCAGGAGTTTTCTGTGGTGTAGATGCTGTAAATTTACTTACTAATATGTTTACACCACTAATTCA
ACCTATTGGTGCTTTGGACATATCAGCATCTATAGTAGCTGGTGGTATTGTAGCTATCGTAGTAACATGC
CTTGCCTACTATTTTATGAGGTTTAGAAGAGCTTTTGGTGAATACAGTCATGTAGTTGCCTTTAATACTT
TACTATTCCTTATGTCATTCACTGTACTCTGTTTAACACCAGTTTACTCATTCTTACCTGGTGTTTATTC
TGTTATTTACTTGTACTTGACATTTTATCTTACTAATGATGTTTCTTTTTTAGCACATATTCAGTGGATG
GTTATGTTCACACCTTTAGTACCTTTCTGGATAACAATTGCTTATATCATTTGTATTTCCACAAAGCATT
TCTATTGGTTCTTTAGTAATTACCTAAAGAGACGTGTAGTCTTTAATGGTGTTTCCTTTAGTACTTTTGA
AGAAGCTGCGCTGTGCACCTTTTTGTTAAATAAAGAAATGTATCTAAAGTTGCGTAGTGATGTGCTATTA
CCTCTTACGCAATATAATAGATACTTAGCTCTTTATAATAAGTACAAGTATTTTAGTGGAGCAATGGATA
CAACTAGCTACAGAGAAGCTGCTTGTTGTCATCTCGCAAAGGCTCTCAATGACTTCAGTAACTCAGGTTC
TGATGTTCTTTACCAACCACCACAAACCTCTATCACCTCAGCTGTTTTGGAAAACCTTTACTTTCAGTCG
ATGGATTATAAGGACCACGATGGAGACTACAAAGATCATGACATTGATTACAAGGACGACGATGACAAAT
AAGCTAGCTTGACTGACTGAGATACAGCGTACCTTCAGCTCACAGACATGATAAGATACATTGATGAGTT
TGGACAAACCACAACTAGAATGCAGTGAAAAAAATGCTTTATTTGTGAAATTTGTGATGCTATTGCTTTA
TTTGTAACCATTATAAGCTGCAATAAACAAGTTAACAACAACAATTGCATTCATTTTATGTTTCAGGTTC
AGGGGGAGGTGTGGGAGGTTTTTTAAAGCAAGTAAAACCTCTACAAATGTGGTATTGGCCCATCTCTATC
GGTATCGTAGCATAACCCCTTGGGGCCTCTAAACGGGTCTTGAGGGGTTTTTTGTGCCCCTCGGGCCGGA
TTGCTATCTACCGGCATTGGCGCAGAAAAAAATGCCTGATGCGACGCTGCGCGTCTTATACTCCCACATA
TGCCAGATTCAGCAACGGATACGGCTTCCCCAACTTGCCCACTTCCATACGTGTCCTCCTTACCAGAAAT
TTATCCTTAAGGTCGTCAGCTATCCTGCAGGCGATCTCTCGATTTCGATCAAGACATTCCTTTAATGGTC
TTTTCTGGACACCACTAGGGGTCAGAAGTAGTTCATCAAACTTTCTTCCCTCCCTAATCTCATTGGTTAC
CTTGGGCTATCGAAACTTAATTAACCAGTCAAGTCAGCTACTTGGCGAGATCGACTTGTCTGGGTTTCGA
CTACGCTCAGAATTGCGTCAGTCAAGTTCGATCTGGTCCTTGCTATTGCACCCGTTCTCCGATTACGAGT
TTCATTTAAATCATGTGAGCAAAAGGCCAGCAAAAGGCCAGGAACCGTAAAAAGGCCGCGTTGCTGGCGT
TTTTCCATAGGCTCCGCCCCCCTGACGAGCATCACAAAAATCGACGCTCAAGTCAGAGGTGGCGAAACCC
GACAGGACTATAAAGATACCAGGCGTTTCCCCCTGGAAGCTCCCTCGTGCGCTCTCCTGTTCCGACCCTG
CCGCTTACCGGATACCTGTCCGCCTTTCTCCCTTCGGGAAGCGTGGCGCTTTCTCATAGCTCACGCTGTA
GGTATCTCAGTTCGGTGTAGGTCGTTCGCTCCAAGCTGGGCTGTGTGCACGAACCCCCCGTTCAGCCCGA
CCGCTGCGCCTTATCCGGTAACTATCGTCTTGAGTCCAACCCGGTAAGACACGACTTATCGCCACTGGCA
GCAGCCACTGGTAACAGGATTAGCAGAGCGAGGTATGTAGGCGGTGCTACAGAGTTCTTGAAGTGGTGGC
CTAACTACGGCTACACTAGAAGAACAGTATTTGGTATCTGCGCTCTGCTGAAGCCAGTTACCTTCGGAAA
AAGAGTTGGTAGCTCTTGATCCGGCAAACAAACCACCGCTGGTAGCGGTGGTTTTTTTGTTTGCAAGCAG
CAGATTACGCGCAGAAAAAAAGGATCTCAAGAAGATCCTTTGATCTTTTCTACGGGGTCTGACGCTCAGT
GGAACGAAAACTCACGTTAAGGGATTTTGGTCATGAGATTATCAAAAAGGATCTTCACCTAGATCCTTTT
AAATTAAAAATGAAGTTTTAAATCAATCTAAAGTATATATGAGTAAACTTGGTCTGACAGTTACCAATGC
TTAATCAGTGAGGCACCTATCTCAGCGATCTGTCTATTTCGTTCATCCATAGTTGCATTTAAATTTCCGA
ACTCTCCAAGGCCCTCGTCGGAAAATCTTCAAACCTTTCGTCCGATCCATCTTGCAGGCTACCTCTCGAA
CGAACTATCGCAAGTCTCTTGGCCGGCCTTGCGCCTTGGCTATTGCTTGGCAGCGCCTATCGCCAGGTAT
TACTCCAATCCCGAATATCCGAGATCGGGATCACCCGAGAGAAGTTCAACCTACATCCTCAATCCCGATC
TATCCGAGATCCGAGGAATATCGAAATCGGGGCGCGCCTGGCCTCCGCGCCGGGTTTTGGCGCCTCCCGC
GGGCGCCCCCCTCGTCACGGCGAGCGCTGCCACGTCAGACGAAGGGCGCAGGAGCGTCCTGATCCTTCCG
CCCGGACGCTCAGGACAGCGGCCCGCTGCTCATAAGACTCGGCCTTAGAACCCCAGTATCAGCAGAAGGA
CATTTTAGGACGGGACTTGGGTGACTCTAGGGCACTGGTTTTCTTTCCAGAGAGCGGAACAGGCGAGGAA
AAGTAGTCCCTTCTCGGCGATTCTGCGGAGGGATCTCCGTGGGGCGGTGAACGCCGATGATTATATAAGG
ACGCGCCGGGTGTGGCACAGCTAGTTCCGTCGCAGCCGGGATTTGGGTCGCGGTTCTTGTTTGTGGATCG
CTGTGATCGTCACTTGGTGAGTAGCGGGCTGCTGGGCTGGCCGGGGCTTTCGTGGCCGCCGGGCCGCTCG
GTGGGACGGAAGCGTGTGGAGAGACCGCCAAGGGCTGTAGTCTGGGTCCGCGAGCAAGGTTGCCCTGAAC
TGGGGGTTGGGGGGAGCGCAGCAAAATGGCGGCTGTTCCCGAGTCTTGAATGGAAGACGCTTGTGAGGCG
GGCTGTGAGGTCGTTGAAACAAGGTGGGGGGCATGGTGGGCGGCAAGAACCCAAGGTCTTGAGCCCTTCG
CTAATGCGGGAAAGCTCTTATTCGGGTGAGATGGGCTGGGCACCATCTGGGGACCCTGACGTGAAGTTTG
TCACTGACTGGAGAACTCGGTTTGTCGTCTGTTGCGGGGGCGGCAGTTATGGCGGTGCCGTTGGGCAGTG
CACCCGTACCTTTGGGAGCGCGCGCCCTCGTCGTGTCGTGACGTCACCCGTTCTGTTGGCTTATAATGCA
GGGTGGGGCCACCTGCCGGTAGGTGTGCGGTAGGCTTTTCTCCGTCGCAGGACGCAGGGTTCGGGCCTAG
GGTAGGCTCTCCTGAATCGACAGGCGCCGGACCTCTGGTGAGGGGAGGGATAAGTGAGGCGTCAGTTTCT
TTGGTCGGTTTTATGTACCTATCTTCTTAAGTAGCTGAAGCTCCGGTTTTGAACTATGCGCTCGGGGTTG
GCGAGTGTGTTTTGTGAAGTTTTTTAGGCACCTTTTGAAATGTAATCATTTGGGTCAATATGTAATTTTC
AGTGTTAGACTTGTAAATTGTCCGCTAAATTCTGGCCGTTTTTGGCTTTTTTGTTAGACAACATGACCGA
GTACAAGCCCACGGTGCGCCTCGCCACCCGCGACGACGTCCCCAGGGCCGTACGCACCCTCGCCGCCGCG
TTCGCCGACTACCCCGCCACGCGCCACACCGTCGATCCGGACCGCCACATCGAGCGGGTCACCGAGCTGC
AAGAACTCTTCCTCACGCGCGTCGGGCTCGACATCGGCAAGGTGTGGGTCGCGGACGACGGCGCCGCGGT
GGCGGTCTGGACCACGCCGGAGAGCGTCGAAGCGGGGGCGGTGTTCGCCGAGATCGGCCCGCGCATGGCC
GAGTTGAGCGGTTCCCGGCTGGCCGCGCAGCAACAGATGGAGGGCCTCCTGGCGCCGCACCGGCCCAAGG
AGCCCGCGTGGTTCCTGGCCACCGTCGGCGTCTCGCCCGACCACCAGGGCAAGGGTCTGGGCAGCGCCGT
CGTGCTCCCCGGAGTGGAGGCCGCCGAGCGCGCCGGGGTGCCCGCCTTCCTGGAGACCTCCGCGCCCCGC
AACCTCCCCTTCTACGAGCGGCTCGGCTTCACCGTCACCGCCGACGTCGAGGTGCCCGAAGGACCGCGCA
CCTGGTGCATGACCCGCAAGCCCGGTGCCTAGGCTAGTATGTAAGCCTAGTCTTAGATAATAAAATCGCT
ATCCATCGAAGATGGATGTGTGTTGGTTTTTTGTGTGTGTAACGCTAGGCGCGCCTGGTGTACCGAGAAC
GATCCTCTCAGTGCGAGTCTCGACGATCCATATCGTTGCTTGGCAGTCAGCCAGTCGGAATCCAGCTTGG
GACCCAGGAAGTCCAATCGTCAGATATTGTACTCAAGCCTGGTCACGGCAGCGTACCGATCTGTTTAAAC
CTAGATATTGATAGTCTGATCGGTCAACGTATAATCGAGTCCTAGCTTTTGCAAACATCTATCAAGAGAC
AGGATCAGCAGGAGGCTTTCGCATGAGTATTCAACATTTCCGTGTCGCCCTTATTCCCTTTTTTGCGGCA
TTTTGCCTTCCTGTTTTTGCTCACCCAGAAACGCTGGTGAAAGTAAAAGATGCTGAAGATCAGTTGGGTG
CGCGAGTGGGTTACATCGAACTGGATCTCAACAGCGGTAAGATCCTTGAGAGTTTTCGCCCCGAAGAACG
CTTTCCAATGATGAGCACTTTTAAAGTTCTGCTATGTGGCGCGGTATTATCCCGTATTGACGCCGGGCAA
GAGCAACTCGGTCGCCGCATACACTATTCTCAGAATGACTTGGTTGAGTATTCACCAGTCACAGAAAAGC
ATCTTACGGATGGCATGACAGTAAGAGAATTATGCAGTGCTGCCATAACCATGAGTGATAACACTGCGGC
CAACTTACTTCTGACAACGATTGGAGGACCGAAGGAGCTAACCGCTTTTTTGCACAACATGGGGGATCAT
GTAACTCGCCTTGATCGTTGGGAACCGGAGCTGAATGAAGCCATACCAAACGACGAGCGTGACACCACGA
TGCCTGTAGCAATGGCAACAACCTTGCGTAAACTATTAACTGGCGAACTACTTACTCTAGCTTCCCGGCA
ACAGTTGATAGACTGGATGGAGGCGGATAAAGTTGCAGGACCACTTCTGCGCTCGGCCCTTCCGGCTGGC
TGGTTTATTGCTGATAAATCTGGAGCCGGTGAGCGTGGGTCTCGCGGTATCATTGCAGCACTGGGGCCAG
ATGGTAAGCCCTCCCGTATCGTAGTTATCTACACGACGGGGAGTCAGGCAACTATGGATGAACGAAATAG
ACAGATCGCTGAGATAGGTGCCTCACTGATTAAGCATTGGTAACCGATTCTAGGTGCATTGGCGCAGAAA
AAAATGCCTGATGCGACGCTGCGCGTCTTATACTCCCACATATGCCAGATTCAGCAACGGATACGGCTTC
CCCAACTTGCCCACTTCCATACGTGTCCTCCTTACCAGAAATTTATCCTTAAGATCCCGAATCGTTTAAA
CTCGACTCTGGCTCTATCGAATCTCCGTCGTTTCGAGCTTACGCGAACAGCCGTGGCGCTCATTTGCTCG
TCGGGCATCGAATCTCGTCAGCTATCGTCAGCTTACCTTTTTGGCAGCGATCGCGGCTCCCGACATCTTG
GACCATTAGCTCCACAGGTATCTTCTTCCCTCTAGTGGTCATAACAGCAGCTTCAGCTACCTCTCAATTC
AAAAAACCCCTCAAGACCCGTTTAGAGGCCCCAAGGGGTTATGCTATCAATCGTTGCGTTACACACACAA
AAAACCAACACACATCCATCTTCGATGGATAGCGATTTTATTATCTAACTGCTGATCGAGTGTAGCCAGA
TCTAGTAATCAATTACGGGGTCATTAGTTCATAGCCCATATATGGAGTTCCG
Features (pLannotate 1.2.2; 21 found; start..end, strand, type, name):
      1..304     +  enhancer       CMV enhancer: human cytomegalovirus immediate early enhancer
    377..394     -  promoter       CMV promoter (fragment): human cytomegalovirus (CMV) immediate early promoter
    457..508     +  promoter       CMVd2 promoter: truncated human cytomegalovirus (CMV) immediate early promoter that yields moderately reduced expression relative to the full-length promoter
    586..2082    +  CDS            R1A_SARS2 (fragment): Experimental evidence at protein level: Swiss-Prot protein existence level 1. [Non-structural protein 10]: Plays a pivotal role in viral transcription by stimulating both nsp14 3'-5' exoribonuclease and nsp16 2'-O-methyltransferase activities. Therefore plays an essential role in viral mRNAs cap methylation. From Severe acute respiratory syndrome coronavirus 2 (2019-nCoV) (SARS-CoV-2).
   2146..2168    +  CDS            FLAG (fragment): FLAG® epitope tag, followed by an enterokinase cleavage site
   2222..2343    -  polyA_signal   SV40 poly(A) signal: SV40 polyadenylation signal
   2366..2435    -  CDS            large T antigen (fragment): large T antigen from SV40 (simian virus 40)
   2458..2504    +  terminator     T7 terminator: transcription terminator for bacteriophage T7 RNA polymerase
   2534..2670    +  terminator     rrnG terminator: transcription terminator from the E. coli ribosomal RNA rrnG operon (Albrechtsen et al., 1991)
   2715..2786    +  misc_feature   3' β-globin insulator: insulator downstream of the human β-globin locus (Farrell et al., 2002)
   3012..3600    -  rep_origin     ori: high-copy-number ColE1/pMB1/pBR322/pUC origin of replication
   3772..3836    -  CDS            bla(M) (fragment): β-lactamase lacking the signal sequence; bla(M); allows cytosolic expression of β-lactamase
   4100..5309    +  promoter       UbC promoter: human ubiquitin C promoter
   5313..5910    +  CDS            PuroR (fragment): puromycin N-acetyltransferase; pac from Streptomyces; confers resistance to puromycin
   5939..5987    +  polyA_signal   poly(A) signal: synthetic polyadenylation signal
   6253..7113    +  CDS            AmpR: β-lactamase; bla; confers resistance to ampicillin, carbenicillin, and related antibiotics
   7126..7262    +  terminator     rrnG terminator: transcription terminator from the E. coli ribosomal RNA rrnG operon (Albrechtsen et al., 1991)
   7414..7485    +  misc_feature   5' β-globin insulator: insulator upstream of the human β-globin locus (Farrell et al., 2002)
   7490..7536    -  terminator     T7 terminator: transcription terminator for bacteriophage T7 RNA polymerase
   7554..7602    -  polyA_signal   poly(A) signal: synthetic polyadenylation signal
   7633..7682    +  enhancer       CMV enhancer (fragment): human cytomegalovirus immediate early enhancer
