[The description below was written by a language model from this plasmid's Addgene catalogue record and pLannotate feature annotations shown in this document.]
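Description:
pGBW-m4133850 is a mammalian expression plasmid built on the pTwist_CMV_Puro_6 backbone for producing the SARS-CoV-2 non-structural protein 4 (nsp4), one of the mature cleavage products of the ORF1ab replicase polyprotein. It is propagated in E. coli as a high-copy plasmid through a ColE1/pUC-type origin and selected with ampicillin via a full-length β-lactamase gene. The sequenced record is about 7.7 kb, consistent with the stated backbone plus a roughly 1.5 kb insert.

The wild-type nsp4 coding sequence sits downstream of the human cytomegalovirus immediate-early enhancer and promoter. The automated annotation recognises it only as a fragment of the SARS-CoV-2 replicase polyprotein 1a, and the accompanying nsp10 functional text is generic to that polyprotein entry rather than a description of this insert. According to the catalogue, the backbone supplies a C-terminal TEV-cleavable 3xFLAG tag, which allows immunodetection or affinity capture and subsequent removal of the epitope. The feature table picks up only a partial FLAG match just after the open reading frame and does not annotate the TEV site. An SV40 polyadenylation signal follows the expression unit.

A separate cassette places puromycin N-acetyltransferase under the human ubiquitin C promoter with a synthetic poly(A) signal, permitting selection of transfected or stably expressing mammalian cells. Bacterial T7 and rrnG terminators, additional poly(A) signals and β-globin insulator elements flank the units, presumably to limit transcriptional read-through between cassettes. The record gives its purpose simply as mammalian expression of nsp4, and the epitope tag would suit detection or pull-down experiments.
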