Addgene plasmid #152865: pGBW-m4133850
Purpose: Mammalian expression plasmid for SARS-CoV-2 nsp4
Depositing lab: Ginkgo Bioworks & Benjie Chen.
Backbone
  Vector backbone: pTwist_CMV_Puro_6
  Backbone size w/o insert (bp): 6080
  Vector type: Mammalian Expression
  Selectable markers: Puromycin
Growth in bacteria
  Bacterial resistance: Ampicillin, 100 μg/mL
  Growth temperature: 37°C
  Growth strain: DH5alpha
  Copy number: High Copy
Gene/Insert
  Gene/Insert name: SARS-CoV-2 nsp4
  Species: Severe acute respiratory syndrome coronavirus 2
  Insert size (bp): 1493
  Mutation: wt
  Entrez Gene: ORF1ab (a.k.a. GU280_gp01)
  Promoter: CMV
  Tag / fusion protein: Cleavable TEV;3xFlag (C terminal on backbone)
  Cloning method: Unknown
Resource information
  A portion of this plasmid was derived from a plasmid made by: GinkgoBioworks
Depositor comments: NCBI reference sequence: YP_009725300.1
How to cite: pGBW-m4133850 was a gift from Ginkgo Bioworks & Benjie Chen (Addgene plasmid # 152865 ; http://n2t.net/addgene:152865 ; RRID:Addgene_152865)
